>Addgene plasmid #11401 | YFP-Rac1(L61) | addgene partial sequence | sequence record 20054 | EGFP-C 5'-CATGGTCCTGCTGGAGTTCGTG-3'
CCGGACTCAGATCTATGCAGGCCATCAAGTGTGTGGTGGTGGGAGACGGAGCTGTAGGTAAAACTTGCCT
ACTGATCAGTTACACAACCAATGCATTTCCTGGAGAATATATCCCTACTGTCTTTGACAATTATTCTGCC
AATGTTATGGTAGATGGAAAACCGGTGAATCTGGGCTTATGGGATACAGCTGGACTAGAAGATTATGACA
GATTACGCCCCCTATCCTATCCGCAAACAGATGTGTTCTTAATTTGCTTTTCCCTTGTGAGTCCTGCATC
ATTTGAAAATGTCCGTGCAAAGTGGTATCCTGAGGTGCGGCACCACTGTCCCAACACTCCCATCATCCTA
GTGGGAACTAAACTTGATCTTAGGGATGATAAAGACACGATCGAGAAACTGAAGGAGAAGAAGCTGACTC
CCATCACCTATCCGCAGGGTCTAGCCATGGCTAAGGAGATTGGTGCTGTAAAATACCTGGAGTGCTCGGC
GCTCACACAGCGAGGCCTCAAGACAGTGTTTGACGAAGCGATCCGAGCAGTCCTCTGCCCGCCTCCCGTG
AAGAAGAGGAAGAGAAAATGCCTGCTGTTGTGACAAGCTTCGAATTCTGCAGTCGACGGTACCGCGGGCC
CGGGATCCACCGGATCTAGATAACTGATCATAATCAGCCATACCACATTTGTAGAGGTTTTACTTGCTTT
AAAAAACCTCCCACACCTCCCCCTGAACCTGAAACATAAAATGAATGCAATTGTTGTTGTTAACTTGTTT
ATTGCAGCTTATAATGGTTACAAATAAAGCAATAGCATCACAAATTTCACAAATAAAGCATTTTTTTCAC
TGCATTCTAGTTGTGGTTTGTCCAAACTCATCAATGTATCTTAAGGCGTAAATTGTAAGCGTTAATATTT
TGTTAAAATTCGCGTTAAATTTTTTGTTAAATCAGCTCATTTTTTAACCAATAGGCCGAAATCGGCAAAA
TCCCTTATAAATCA
