[The description below was written by a language model from this plasmid's Addgene catalogue record.]
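Description:
YFP-Rac1(L61) is a mammalian expression plasmid built on the Clontech pEYFP-C1 backbone (about 4.7 kb without insert) that produces human Rac1 carrying a Gln61-to-Leu substitution, fused at its N terminus to a yellow fluorescent protein. The roughly 580 bp RAC1 coding sequence was placed by restriction cloning between the BglII and HindIII sites of the C-terminal polylinker, both of which remain intact, so the fluorescent protein is translated first and continues in frame into the GTPase. According to the depositor, the fluorophore is not the original EYFP but a monomeric (A207K) form of Citrine, a YFP variant with reduced pH sensitivity; the monomerising mutation limits fluorophore-driven self-association. The plasmid is maintained at high copy in E. coli under kanamycin selection, and the same backbone provides neomycin resistance so that transfected mammalian cells can be selected with G418. The record does not explicitly name the promoter or the replication origins and no feature table is supplied, although pEYFP-C1-type vectors generally drive the fusion from a CMV immediate-early promoter.

The Q61L change is a classic activating mutation in Ras-superfamily GTPases that impairs GTP hydrolysis, locking Rac1 in its GTP-bound, constitutively active state. A fluorescent, permanently active Rac1 of this kind is useful for live-cell imaging of Rac1 localisation and as a positive control or acceptor partner in fluorescence-based (for example FRET) assays of GTPase activation. The associated work examined the distinct activation patterns of Cdc42, Rac1 and Rac2 during phagocytosis.
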