Addgene plasmid #11401: YFP-Rac1(L61)
Depositing lab: Joel Swanson. Depositing organization: University of Michigan. Publication: Cdc42, Rac1, and Rac2 display distinct patterns of activation during phagocytosis. Hoppe AD, Swanson JA. Mol Biol Cell 2004 Aug;15(8):3509-19. Epub 2004 May 28. 10.1091/mbc.e03-11-0847 PubMed 15169870.
Backbone
  Vector backbone: pEYFP-C1
  Backbone manufacturer: Clontech
  Backbone size w/o insert (bp): 4731
  Vector type: Mammalian Expression
  Selectable markers: Neomycin (select with G418)
Growth in bacteria
  Bacterial resistance: Kanamycin, 50 μg/mL
  Growth temperature: 37°C
  Growth strain: DH5alpha
  Copy number: High Copy
Gene/Insert
  Gene/Insert name: ras-related C3 botulinum toxin substrate 1 (alt names: Rac1(L61); YFP)
  Species: H. sapiens (human)
  Insert size (bp): 580
  Mutation: Obtained with Glutamine 61 mutated to Leucine.
  GenBank ID: AF498964
  Entrez Gene: RAC1 (a.k.a. MIG5, MRD48, Rac-1, TC-25, p21-Rac1)
  Tag / fusion protein: YFP (N terminal on backbone)
  Cloning method: Restriction Enzyme; 5′ cloning site BglII (not destroyed); 3′ cloning site HindIII (not destroyed)
  Sequencing primers: 5′ CCTGAGCAAAGACCCCAACGAGAA; 3′ CAGGGGGAGGTGTGGGAGGTTT
Resource information
  A portion of this plasmid was derived from a plasmid made by: Human Rac1(Q61L) cDNA was a gift from Klaus Hahn.
Terms and licenses: Academic/Nonprofit Terms; Industry Terms: Not Available to Industry
Depositor comments: Expresses Rac1(61L) with an N-terminal YFP marker. YFP is the monomeric (A207K) version of Citrine, a pH-insensitive YFP.
How to cite: YFP-Rac1(L61) was a gift from Joel Swanson (Addgene plasmid # 11401 ; http://n2t.net/addgene:11401 ; RRID:Addgene_11401)
